>Addgene plasmid #148456 | pAc5.1B-EGFP-DmNanos_1-296_AC | depositor full sequence | sequence record 290904 | Full Sequence
CTTCAAGGAATTAATTCTATATTCTAAAAACACAAATGATACTTCTAAAAAAAATCATGAATGGCATCAA
CTCTGAATCAAATCTTTGCAGATGCACCTACTTCTCATTTCCACTGTCACATCATTTTTCCAGATCTCGC
TGCCTGTTATGTGGCCCACAAACCAAGACACGTTTTATGGCCATTAAAGCTGGCTGATCGTCGCCAAACA
CCAAATACATATCAATATGTACATTCGAGAAAGAAGCGATCAAAGAAGCGTCTTCGGGCGAGTAGGAGAA
TGCGGAGGAGAAGGAGAACGAGCTGATCTAGTATCTCTCCACAATCCAATGCCAACTGACCAACTGGCCA
TATTCGGAGCAATTTGAAGCCAATTTCCATCGCCTGGCGATCGCTCCATTCTTGGCTATATGTTTTTCAC
CGTTCCCGGGGCCATTTTCAAAGACTCGTCGGTAAGATAAGATTGTGTCACTCGCTGTCTCTCTTCATTT
GTCGAAGAATGCTGAGGAATTTCGCGATGACGTCGGCGAGTATTTTGAAGAATGAGAATAATTTGTATTT
ATACGAAAATCAGTTAGTGGAATTTTCTACAAAAACATGTTATCTATAGATAATTTTGTTGCAAAATATG
TTGACTATGACAAAGATTGTATGTATATACCTTTAATGTATTCTCATTTTCTTATGTATTTATAATGGCA
ATGATGATACTGATGATATTTTAAGATGATGCCAGACCACAGGCTGATTTCTGCGTCTTTTGCCGAACGC
AGTGCATGTGCGGTTGTTGTTTTTTGGAATAGTTTCAATTTTCGGACTGTCCGCTTTGATTTCAGTTTCT
TGGCTTATTCAAAAAGCAAAGTAAAGCCAAAAAAGCGAGATGGCAATACCAAATGCGGCAAAACGGTAGT
GGAAGGAAAGGGGTGCGGGGCAGCGGAAGGAAGGGTGGGGCGGGGCGTGGCGGGGTCTGTGGCTGGGCGC
GACGTCACCGACGTTGGAGCCACTCCTTTGACCATGTGTGCGTGTGTGTATTATTCGTGTCTCGCCACTC
GCCGGTTGTTTTTTTCTTTTTATCTCGCTCTCTCTAGCGCCATCTCGTACGCATGCTCAACGCACCGCAT
GTTGCCGTGTCCTTTATGCGTCATTTTGGCTCGAAATAGGCAATTATTTAAACAAAGATTAGTCAACGAA
AACGCTAAAATAAATAAGTCTACAATATGGTTACTTATTGCCATGTGTGTGCAGCCAACGATAGCAACAA
AAGCAACAACACAGTGGCTTTCCCTCTTTCACTTTTTGTTTGCAAGCGCGTGCGAGCAAGACGGCACGAC
CGGCAAACGCAATTACGCTGACAAAGAGCAGACGAAGTTTTGGCCGAAAAACATCAAGGCGCCTGATACG
AATGCATTTGCAATAACAATTGCGATATTTAATATTGTTTATGAAGCTGTTTGACTTCAAAACACACAAA
AAAAAAAATAAAACAAATTATTTGAAAGAGAATTAGGAATCGGACAGCTTATCGTTACGGGCTAACAGCA
CACCGAGACGAAATAGCTTACCTGACGTCACAGCCTCTGGAAGAACTGCCGCCAAGCAGAGAGAGAGAGA
AAAAGAGGGAGAGCAGCTTAGACCGCATGTGCTTGTGTGTGAGGCGTCTCTCTCTTCGTCTCCTGTTTGC
GCAAACGCATAGACTGCACTGAGAAAATCGATTACCTATTTTTTATGAATGAATATTTGCACTATTACTA
TTCAAAACTATTAAGATAGCAATCACATTCAATAGCCAAATACTATACCACCTGAGCGATGCAACGAAAT
GATCAATTTGAGCAAAAATGCTGCATATTTAGGACGGCATCATTATAGAAATGCTTCTTGCTGTGTACTT
TTCTCTCGTCTGGCAGCTGTTTCGCCGTTATTGTTAAAACCGGCTTAAGTTAGGTGTGTTTTCTACGACT
AGTGATGCCCCTACTAGAAGATGTGTGTTGCACAAATGTCCCTGAATAACCAATTTGAAGTGCAGATAGC
AGTAAACGTAAGCTAATATGAATATTATTTAACTGTAATGTTTTAATATCGCTGGACATTACTAATAAAC
CCACTATAAACACATGTACATATGTATGTTTTGGCATACAATGAGTAGTTGGGGAAAAAATGTGTAAAAG
CACCGTGACCATCACAGCATAAAGATAACCAGCTGAAGTATCGAATATGAGTAACCCCCAAATTGAATCA
CATGCCGCAACTGATAGGACCCATGGAAGTACACTCTTCATGGCGATATACAAGACACACACAAGCACGA
ACACCCAGTTGCGGAGGAAATTCTCCGTAAATGAAAACCCAATCGGCGAACAATTCATACCCATATATGG
TAAAAGTTTTGAACGCGACTTGAGAGCGGAGAGCATTGCGGCTGATAAGGTTTTAGCGCTAAGCGGGCTT
TATAAAACGGGCTGCGGGACCAGTTTTCATATCACTACCGTTTGAGTTCTTGTGCTGTGTGGATACTCCT
CCCGACACAAAGCCGCTCCATCAGCCAGCAGTCGTCTAATCCAGAGACCCCGGATCGGGGTACCAACATG
GTGAGCAAGGGCGAGGAGCTGTTCACCGGGGTGGTGCCCATCCTGGTCGAGCTGGACGGCGACGTAAACG
GCCACAAGTTCAGCGTGTCCGGCGAGGGCGAGGGCGATGCCACCTACGGCAAGCTGACCCTGAAGTTCAT
CTGCACCACCGGCAAGCTGCCCGTGCCCTGGCCCACCCTCGTGACCACCCTGACCTACGGCGTGCAGTGC
TTCAGCCGCTACCCCGACCACATGAAGCAGCACGACTTCTTCAAGTCCGCCATGCCCGAAGGCTACGTCC
AGGAGCGCACCATCTTCTTCAAGGACGACGGCAACTACAAGACCCGCGCCGAGGTGAAGTTCGAGGGCGA
CACCCTGGTGAACCGCATCGAGCTGAAGGGCATCGACTTCAAGGAGGACGGCAACATCCTGGGGCACAAG
CTGGAGTACAACTACAACAGCCACAACGTCTATATCATGGCCGACAAGCAGAAGAACGGCATCAAGGTGA
ACTTCAAGATCCGCCACAACATCGAGGACGGCAGCGTGCAGCTCGCCGACCACTACCAGCAGAACACCCC
CATCGGCGACGGCCCCGTGCTGCTGCCCGACAACCACTACCTGAGCACCCAGTCCGCCCTGAGCAAAGAC
CCCAACGAGAAGCGCGATCACATGGTCCTGCTGGAGTTCGTGACCGCCGCCGGGATCACTCTCGGCATGG
ACGAGCTGTACAAGCCAAGCTTGAATTCTATGTTCCGCAGCAACTTGGAGGGCAGTGGCGCAGCAGCAGA
TAACTTTTCTGCTTTTCACGCCAGAGGAGGGCTCAACATTCTGGGCCTGCAGGACATGTATTTGGATACC
AGTGGGGCCAACTCGTCGGCCACTTTGAGTCCGCCCATTACGCCGGTGACCCCTGACCCGTCGACGTCTG
CGCAGTCGACGCACTTCCCTTTTCTGGCCGACAGCGCAGCCACCGCCAATTCGCTCCTTATGCAGCGACA
GTACCACTACCACTTGCTGCTCCAGCAGCAGCAGCAACTGGCCATGGCGCAGCACCAATTGGCGCTGGCT
GCATCAGCGGCAGCGGCTAGTGCGAGTCACCAGCAAACGGACGAGATTGCGCGATCCTTGAAAATCTTTG
CGCAGGTGACGACGGGCGCAGCAGAAAATGCGGCTGGCTCGATGCAGGATGTGATGCAGGAGTTCGCGAC
CAATGGCTATGCCAGCGATGATCTCGGTCGCATGTCCTACGGGAGTGCTCCGCCACAGGTGCAAATGCCA
CCGCAGCAGCAGCATCAGCAACAGCAGGGGCTGCACCTGCCACTGGGCCGCAATCCTGCCCAGCTGCAGA
CCAATGGCGGCAACTTAATGCCCATTCCACTCGCCACCCACTGGCTGAACAACTACCGGGAGCATCTGAA
CAACGTGTGGCGAAACATGTCGTATATACCAGCCGCTCCCAATACAATGGGTTTGCAGGCCCAAACAGCG
GCCACTGTGTCCACCAATCTCGGCGTGGGAATGGGTCTGGGATTGCCCGTGCAGGGCGAACAGCTGCGCG
GAGCTTCCAATTCCAGTAACAATAATAACAACAACAAGGTGTACAAGCGTTACAACAGCAAGGCCAAAGA
GATCAGCTAACTCGAGTCTAGAGGGCCCGCGGTTCGAAGGTAAGCCTATCCCTAACCCTCTCCTCGGTCT
CGATTCTACGCGTACCGGTCATCATCACCATCACCATTGAGTTTAAACCCGCTGATCAGCCTCGACTGTG
CCTTCTAAGGCCTGAGCTCGCTGATCAGCCTCGATCGAGGATCCAGACATGATAAGATACATTGATGAGT
TTGGACAAACCACAACTAGAATGCAGTGAAAAAAATGCTTTATTTGTGAAATTTGTGATGCTATTGCTTT
ATTTGTAACCATTATAAGCTGCAATAAACAAGTTAACAACAACAATTGCATTCATTTTATGTTTCAGGTT
CAGGGGGAGGTGTGGGAGGTTTTTTAAAGCAAGTAAAACCTCTACAAATGTGGTATGGCTGATTATGATC
AGTCGACCGATGCCCTTGAGAGCCTTCAACCCAGTCAGCTCCTTCCGGTGGGCGCGGGGCATGACTATCG
TCGCCGCACTTATGACTGTCTTCTTTATCATGCAACTCGTAGGACAGGTGCCGGCAGCGCTCTGGGTCAT
TTTCGGCGAGGACCGCTTTCGCTGGAGCGCGACGATGATCGGCCTGTCGCTTGCGGTATTCGGAATCTTG
CACGCCCTCGCTCAAGCCTTCGTCACTGGTCCCGCCACCAAACGTTTCGGCGAGAAGCAGGCCATTATCG
CCGGCATGGCGGCCGACGCGCTGGGCTACGTCTTGCTGGCGTTCGCGACGCGAGGCTGGATGGCCTTCCC
CATTATGATTCTTCTCGCTTCCGGCGGCATCGGGATGCCCGCGTTGCAGGCCATGCTGTCCAGGCAGGTA
GATGACGACCATCAGGGACAGCTTCAAGGATCGCTCGCGGCTCTTACCAGCCAGCAAAAGGCCAGGAACC
GTAAAAAGGCCGCGTTGCTGGCGTTTTTCCATAGGCTCCGCCCCCCTGACGAGCATCACAAAAATCGACG
CTCAAGTCAGAGGTGGCGAAACCCGACAGGACTATAAAGATACCAGGCGTTTCCCCCTGGAAGCTCCCTC
GTGCGCTCTCCTGTTCCGACCCTGCCGCTTACCGGATACCTGTCCGCCTTTCTCCCTTCGGGAAGCGTGG
CGCTTTCTCAATGCTCACGCTGTAGGTATCTCAGTTCGGTGTAGGTCGTTCGCTCCAAGCTGGGCTGTGT
GCACGAACCCCCCGTTCAGCCCGACCGCTGCGCCTTATCCGGTAACTATCGTCTTGAGTCCAACCCGGTA
AGACACGACTTATCGCCACTGGCAGCAGCCACTGGTAACAGGATTAGCAGAGCGAGGTATGTAGGCGGTG
CTACAGAGTTCTTGAAGTGGTGGCCTAACTACGGCTACACTAGAAGGACAGTATTTGGTATCTGCGCTCT
GCTGAAGCCAGTTACCTTCGGAAAAAGAGTTGGTAGCTCTTGATCCGGCAAACAAACCACCGCTGGTAGC
GGTGGTTTTTTTGTTTGCAAGCAGCAGATTACGCGCAGAAAAAAAGGATCTCAAGAAGATCCTTTGATCT
TTTCTACGGGGTCTGACGCTCAGTGGAACGAAAACTCACGTTAAGGGATTTTGGTCATGAGATTATCAAA
AAGGATCTTCACCTAGATCCTTTTAAATTAAAAATGAAGTTTTAAATCAATCTAAAGTATATATGAGTAA
ACTTGGTCTGACAGTTACCAATGCTTAATCAGTGAGGCACCTATCTCAGCGATCTGTCTATTTCGTTCAT
CCATAGTTGCCTGACTCCCCGTCGTGTAGATAACTACGATACGGGAGGGCTTACCATCTGGCCCCAGTGC
TGCAATGATACCGCGAGACCCACGCTCACCGGCTCCAGATTTATCAGCAATAAACCAGCCAGCCGGAAGG
GCCGAGCGCAGAAGTGGTCCTGCAACTTTATCCGCCTCCATCCAGTCTATTAATTGTTGCCGGGAAGCTA
GAGTAAGTAGTTCGCCAGTTAATAGTTTGCGCAACGTTGTTGCCATTGCTGCAGGCATCGTGGTGTCACG
CTCGTCGTTTGGTATGGCTTCATTCAGCTCCGGTTCCCAACGATCAAGGCGAGTTACATGATCCCCCATG
TTGTGCAAAAAAGCGGTTAGCTCCTTCGGTCCTCCGATCGTTGTCAGAAGTAAGTTGGCCGCAGTGTTAT
CACTCATGGTTATGGCAGCACTGCATAATTCTCTTACTGTCATGCCATCCGTAAGATGCTTTTCTGTGAC
TGGTGAGTACTCAACCAAGTCATTCTGAGAATAGTGTATGCGGCGACCGAGTTGCTCTTGCCCGGCGTCA
ACACGGGATAATACCGCGCCACATAGCAGAACTTTAAAAGTGCTCATCATTGGAAAACGTTCTTCGGGGC
GAAAACTCTCAAGGATCTTACCGCTGTTGAGATCCAGTTCGATGTAACCCACTCGTGCACCCAACTGATC
TTCAGCATCTTTTACTTTCACCAGCGTTTCTGGGTGAGCAAAAACAGGAAGGCAAAATGCCGCAAAAAAG
GGAATAAGGGCGACACGGAAATGTTGAATACTCATACTCTTCCTTTTTCAATATTATTGAAGCATTTATC
AGGGTTATTGTCTCATGAGCGGATACATATTTGAATGTATTTAGAAAAATAAACAAATAGGGGTTCCGCG
CACATTTCCCCGAAAAGTGCCACCTGACGTCTAAGAAACCATTATTATCATGACATTAACCTATAAAAAT
AGGCGTATCACGAGGCCCTTTCGT
Features (pLannotate 1.2.2; 10 found; start..end, strand, type, name):
     56..2568    +  promoter       Ac5 promoter: Drosophila melanogaster actin 5C promoter
   2588..3304    +  CDS            EGFP: EGFP is a basic (constitutively fluorescent) green fluorescent protein published in 1996, derived from Aequorea victoria. It is reported to be a rapidly-maturing weak dimer with moderate acid sensitivity.
   3320..4207    +  CDS            nos (fragment): NANOS_DROME - Experimental evidence at protein level: Swiss-Prot protein existence level 1. Maternal RNA-binding protein that is required for germ cells proliferation and self-renewal. Acts by forming a complex with pum and brat that regulates translation and mRNA stability. The complex binds to the Nanos Response Element (NRE), a 16 bp sequence in the hb mRNA 3'-UTR and prevents its translation. Controls posterior development. Rescuing factor for the abdominal defect of posterior group mutants. The other posterior group genes are not required for nanos function but rather play a role in local
   4239..4280    +  CDS            V5 tag: epitope tag from simian virus 5
   4380..4514    -  polyA_signal   SV40 poly(A) signal: SV40 polyadenylation signal
   4537..4621    -  CDS            large T antigen (fragment): large T antigen from SV40 (simian virus 40)
   4622..5092    +  CDS            TcR (fragment): tetracycline efflux protein; tet; confers resistance to tetracycline
   5136..5724    -  rep_origin     ori: high-copy-number ColE1/pMB1/pBR322/pUC origin of replication
   5895..6755    -  CDS            AmpR: β-lactamase; bla; confers resistance to ampicillin, carbenicillin, and related antibiotics
   6756..6860    -  promoter       AmpR promoter: bla
