[The description below was written by a language model from this plasmid's Addgene catalogue record and pLannotate feature annotations shown in this document.]
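Description:
pAc5.1B-EGFP-DmNanos_1-296_AC is an insect-cell expression plasmid of about 7 kb that produces an EGFP-tagged N-terminal portion of Drosophila melanogaster Nanos. The catalogue lists the backbone as unknown, although the name and the annotated parts point to a pAc5.1-type vector. The plasmid is maintained in E. coli through a ColE1/pUC-family origin and selected with ampicillin via a β-lactamase gene under its own bla promoter. The origin is annotated as a high-copy type, whereas the catalogue entry lists the plasmid as low copy. Short fragments of a tetracycline resistance gene and of SV40 large T antigen are also detected, and these look like non-functional backbone remnants. No selection marker for insect cells is annotated.

Expression is driven by the constitutive Drosophila actin 5C (Ac5) promoter. This is followed by the EGFP coding sequence and then the nos fragment encoding residues 1–296, so the fluorescent protein sits at the N-terminus of Nanos. According to the record, the insert corresponds to isoform B and lacks residue N283 relative to the NCBI reference sequence. A V5 epitope tag is annotated just downstream of the insert, but the record does not say whether it is in frame and translated or preceded by a stop codon. An SV40 polyadenylation signal follows the cassette.

Nanos is a maternal RNA-binding protein that represses translation and destabilises target mRNAs. The associated publication examines how Drosophila and vertebrate Nanos recruit the CCR4-NOT deadenylase complex. This construct is therefore suited to expressing the GFP-tagged Nanos fragment in Drosophila cultured cells for interaction, localisation or functional assays, though the record itself states only insect expression as the purpose.
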