Addgene plasmid #148456: pAc5.1B-EGFP-DmNanos_1-296_AC
Purpose: Insect Expression of DmNanos_1-296
Depositing lab: Elisa Izaurralde. Depositing organization: Max Planck Institute for Developmental Biology. Publication: Distinct modes of recruitment of the CCR4-NOT complex by Drosophila and vertebrate Nanos. Raisch T, Bhandari D, Sabath K, Helms S, Valkov E, Weichenrieder O, Izaurralde E. EMBO J. 2016 May 2;35(9):974-90. doi: 10.15252/embj.201593634. Epub 2016 Mar 11. PubMed 26968986.
Backbone
  Vector backbone: Unknown
  Vector type: Insect Expression
Growth in bacteria
  Bacterial resistance: Ampicillin, 100 μg/mL
  Growth temperature: 37°C
  Growth strain: DH5alpha
  Copy number: Low Copy
Gene/Insert
  Gene/Insert name: DmNanos_1-296
  Species: D. melanogaster (fly)
  Mutation: sequence contains a deletion of N283 compared to the sequence given by NCBI: NM_001275794.1; isoform B Uniprot.: A0A0B4KGY5
  Entrez Gene: nos (a.k.a. Dmel_CG5637, CG5637, DRONANOS, Dmel\CG5637, Dronanos, NANOS, NOS, Nanos, Nos, l(3)07117, l(3)j3B6, l(3)j4B6, nNOS)
  Cloning method: Unknown
Terms and licenses: Academic/Nonprofit Terms; Industry Terms: Not Available to Industry
Depositor comments: Plasmids from this collection were made available to the research community and donated after the lab closed. Please note that the sequence provided by the depositing laboratory may be theoretical/predicted or based on Sanger sequencing results. There may be discrepancies between sequencing results obtained by Addgene and the depositor sequence. If an Addgene verified sequence is not available, please contact before placing your order to request that our lab fully sequence the plasmid.
How to cite: pAc5.1B-EGFP-DmNanos_1-296_AC was a gift from Elisa Izaurralde (Addgene plasmid # 148456 ; http://n2t.net/addgene:148456 ; RRID:Addgene_148456)
